>Addgene plasmid #15840 | pMOR31-8-ISH | depositor partial sequence | sequence record 8378 | Author sequence
GATCGGTATGTGGCTATCTGCTTCCCCTTAAGATATACCACCATCCTCACCCATCAGATTGTTATTAAGA
TTGTGGTGGCAATTATCAGCAGGAGCTTTTGTATCATCTTCCCATGTGTGTTCTTGCTAAAACGACTGCC
TTTCTGCCGAGAGCTCGTCATTCCTCACACATACTGTGAGCACATAGGCATTGCTCGTCTGGCTTGTGCT
GACATCTCCATCAATATCTGGTATGGCTTTGCAGTACCAATAATGACTGTCATGTCAGATCTGATCTTGA
TTGGCATCTCCTACACTGTTATTCTTCGTGCTGTCTTTAACCTTCCCTCCCAGGATGCCCGCAAGAAAGC
CCTTAGCACATGTGGTTCCCATGTCTGTGTCATTCTTATATTCTACACACCAGCCATATTTTCTGTCCTT
GTCCATCGTTTTGGTCACAATATCCCCCACTCCTTCCATATACTGTTTGCAAATCTCTATGTATCCATCC
CTCCTGCCATAAACC
