>Addgene plasmid #15840 | pMOR31-8-ISH | addgene partial sequence | sequence record 22576 | 15840 with M13F
GCCCGACGTCGCATGCTCCCGGCCGCCATGGCGGCCGCGGGAATTCGATTGGACCGGTTTATGGCAGGAG
GGATGGATACATAGAGATTTGCAAACAGTATATGGAAGGAGTGGGGGATATTGTGACCAAAACGATGGAC
AAGGACAGAAAATATGGCTGGTGTGTAGAATATAAGAATGACACAGACATGGGAACCACATGTGCTAAGG
GCTTTCTTGCGGGCATCCTGGGAGGGAAGGTTAAAGACAGCACGAAGAATAACAGTGTAGGAGATGCCAA
TCAAGATCAGATCTGACATGACAGTCATTATTGGTACTGCAAAGCCATACCAGATATTGATGGAGATGTC
AGCACAAGCCAGACGAGCAATGCCTATGTGCTCACAGTATGTGTGAGGAATGACGAGCTCTCGGCAGAAA
GGCAGTCGTTTTAGCAAGAACACACATGGGAAGATGATACAAAAGCTCCTGCTGATAATTGCCACCACAA
TCTTAATAACAATCTGATGGGTGAGGATGGTGGTATATCTTAAGGGGAAGCAGATAGCCACATACCGATC
CAGCGACATAATCACTAGTGAATTCGCGGCCGCCTGCAGGTCGACCATATGGGAGAGCTCCCAACGCGTT
GGATGCATAGCTTGAGTATTCTATAGTGTCACCTAAATAGCTTGGCGTAATCATGGTCATAGCTGTTTCC
TGTGTGAAATTGTTATCCGCTCACAATTCCACACAACATACGAGCCGGAAGCATAAAGTGTAAAGCCTGG
GGTGCCTAATGAGTGAGCTAACTCACATTAATTGCGTTGCGCTCACTGCCCGCTTTT
