[The description below was written by a language model from this plasmid's Addgene catalogue record.]
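Description:
pMOR31-8-ISH is a small bacterial cloning plasmid built on the pGEM-T Easy backbone (about 3.0 kb without insert), carrying a 505 bp fragment of the mouse odorant receptor gene MOR31-8, also known as Olfr652. It is propagated in E. coli as a high-copy plasmid under ampicillin selection. No feature table accompanies the record, so the exact coordinates and orientation of the insert, and which part of the Olfr652 transcript it covers, are not stated. The cloning method is listed only as restriction enzyme-based.

The construct is not an expression vector for the receptor protein. The listed sequencing primers (M13 reverse and SP6 on the 5′ side, M13 and T7 on the 3′ side) reflect the standard pGEM-T Easy layout, in which the multiple cloning site is flanked by opposing SP6 and T7 phage RNA polymerase promoters. This arrangement allows in vitro transcription of either strand of the insert after linearisation, giving antisense or sense RNA depending on which promoter is used. Together with the "ISH" suffix in the name, this suggests that the plasmid serves as a template for making labelled riboprobes for in situ hybridisation, although the record does not state this purpose explicitly. The associated study examined how loss of the transcription factor Lhx2 affects expression of class I and class II odorant receptor genes in mouse, which fits the use of such a probe to detect Olfr652-expressing olfactory sensory neurons in tissue sections.
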