Addgene plasmid #15840: pMOR31-8-ISH
Depositing lab: Peter Mombaerts. Depositing organization: Rockefeller University. Publication: Differential impact of Lhx2 deficiency on expression of class I and class II odorant receptor genes in mouse. Hirota J, Omura M, Mombaerts P. Mol Cell Neurosci. 2007 Apr . 34(4):679-88. 10.1016/j.mcn.2007.01.014 PubMed 17350283.
Backbone
  Vector backbone: pGEM-T Easy
  Backbone manufacturer: promega
  Backbone size w/o insert (bp): 3015
  Vector type: cloning vector
Growth in bacteria
  Bacterial resistance: Ampicillin, 100 μg/mL
  Growth temperature: 37°C
  Growth strain: DH5alpha
  Copy number: High Copy
Gene/Insert
  Gene/Insert name: MOR31-8 (alt name: Olfr652)
  Species: M. musculus (mouse)
  Insert size (bp): 505
  GenBank ID: NM_147048
  Entrez Gene: Olfr652 (a.k.a. MOR318)
  Cloning method: Restriction Enzyme
  Sequencing primers: 5′ M13 reverse, SP6; 3′ M13, T7
Terms and licenses: Academic/Nonprofit Terms; Industry Terms: Not Available to Industry
How to cite: pMOR31-8-ISH was a gift from Peter Mombaerts (Addgene plasmid # 15840 ; http://n2t.net/addgene:15840 ; RRID:Addgene_15840)
